>Addgene plasmid #48061 | pICH79289 | depositor full sequence | sequence record 69061 | Full Sequence
GGGGATCCTCTAGAGTCGACCTGCAGGCATGCAAGCTTGGCGTAATCATGGTCATAGCTGTTTCCTGTGT
GAAATTGTTATCCGCTCACAATTCCACACAACATACGAGCCGGAAGCATAAAGTGTAAAGCCTGGGGTGC
CTAATGAGTGAGCTAACTCACATTAATTGCGTTGCGCTCACTGCCCGCTTTCCAGTCGGGAAACCTGTCG
TGCCAGCTGCATTAATGAATCGGCCAACGCGCGGGGAGAGGCGGTTTGCGTATTGGGCGCTCTTCCGCTT
CCTCGCTCACTGACTCGCTGCGCTCGGTCGTTCGGCTGCGGCGAGCGGTATCAGCTCACTCAAAGGCGGT
AATACGGTTATCCACAGAATCAGGGGATAACGCAGGAAAGAACATGTGAGCAAAAGGCCAGCAAAAGGCC
AGGAACCGTAAAAAGGCCGCGTTGCTGGCGTTTTTCCATAGGCTCCGCCCCCCTGACGAGCATCACAAAA
ATCGACGCTCAAGTCAGAGGTGGCGAAACCCGACAGGACTATAAAGATACCAGGCGTTTCCCCCTGGAAG
CTCCCTCGTGCGCTCTCCTGTTCCGACCCTGCCGCTTACCGGATACCTGTCCGCCTTTCTCCCTTCGGGA
AGCGTGGCGCTTTCTCATAGCTCACGCTGTAGGTATCTCAGTTCGGTGTAGGTCGTTCGCTCCAAGCTGG
GCTGTGTGCACGAACCCCCCGTTCAGCCCGACCGCTGCGCCTTATCCGGTAACTATCGTCTTGAGTCCAA
CCCGGTAAGACACGACTTATCGCCACTGGCAGCAGCCACTGGTAACAGGATTAGCAGAGCGAGGTATGTA
GGCGGTGCTACAGAGTTCTTGAAGTGGTGGCCTAACTACGGCTACACTAGAAGGACAGTATTTGGTATCT
GCGCTCTGCTGAAGCCAGTTACCTTCGGAAAAAGAGTTGGTAGCTCTTGATCCGGCAAACAAACCACCGC
TGGTAGCGGTGGTTTTTTTGTTTGCAAGCAGCAGATTACGCGCAGAAAAAAAGGATCTCAAGAAGATCCT
TTGATCTTTTCTACGGGGTCTGACGCTCAGTGGAACGAAAACTCACGTTAAGGGATTTTGGTCATGAGAT
TATCAAAAAGGATCTTCACCTAGATCCTTTTAAATTAAAAATGAAGTTTTAAATCAATCTAAAGTATATA
TGAGTAAACTTGGTCTGACAGTTACCAATGCTTAATCAGTGAGGCACCTATCTCAGCGATCTGTCTATTT
CGTTCATCCATAGTTGCCTGACTCCCCGTCGTGTAGATAACTACGATACGGGAGGGCTTACCATCTGGCC
CCAGTGCTGCAATGATACCGCGAGAACCACGCTCACCGGCTCCAGATTTATCAGCAATAAACCAGCCAGC
CGGAAGGGCCGAGCGCAGAAGTGGTCCTGCAACTTTATCCGCCTCCATCCAGTCTATTAATTGTTGCCGG
GAAGCTAGAGTAAGTAGTTCGCCAGTTAATAGTTTGCGCAACGTTGTTGCCATTGCTACAGGCATCGTGG
TGTCACGCTCGTCGTTTGGTATGGCTTCATTCAGCTCCGGTTCCCAACGATCAAGGCGAGTTACATGATC
CCCCATGTTGTGCAAAAAAGCGGTTAGCTCCTTCGGTCCTCCGATCGTTGTCAGAAGTAAGTTGGCCGCA
GTGTTATCACTCATGGTTATGGCAGCACTGCATAATTCTCTTACTGTCATGCCATCCGTAAGATGCTTTT
CTGTGACTGGTGAGTACTCAACCAAGTCATTCTGAGAATAGTGTATGCGGCGACCGAGTTGCTCTTGCCC
GGCGTCAATACGGGATAATACCGCGCCACATAGCAGAACTTTAAAAGTGCTCATCATTGGAAAACGTTCT
TCGGGGCGAAAACTCTCAAGGATCTTACCGCTGTTGAGATCCAGTTCGATGTAACCCACTCGTGCACCCA
ACTGATCTTCAGCATCTTTTACTTTCACCAGCGTTTCTGGGTGAGCAAAAACAGGAAGGCAAAATGCCGC
AAAAAAGGGAATAAGGGCGACACGGAAATGTTGAATACTCATACTCTTCCTTTTTCAATATTATTGAAGC
ATTTATCAGGGTTATTGTCTCATGAGCGGATACATATTTGAATGTATTTAGAAAAATAAACAAATAGGGG
TTCCGCGCACATTTCCCCGAAAAGTGCCACCTGACGTCTAAGAAACCATTATTATCATGACATTAACCTA
TAAAAATAGGCGTATCACGAGGCCCTTTCGACTCGCGCGTTTCGGTGATGACGGTGAAAACCTCTGACAC
ATGCAGCTCCCGGAGATGGTCACAGCTTGTCTGTAAGCGGATGCCGGGAGCAGACAAGCCCGTCAGGGCG
CGTCAGCGGGTGTTGGCGGGTGTCGGGGCTGGCTTAACTATGCGGCATCAGAGCAGATTGTACTGAGAGT
GCACCATATGCGGTGTGAAATACCGCACAGATGCGTAAGGAGAAAATACCGCATCAGGCGCCATTCGCCA
TTCAGGCTGCGCAACTGTTGGGAAGGGCGATCGGTGCGGGCCTCTTCGCTATTACGCCAGCTGGCGAAAG
GGGGATGTGCTGCAAGGCGATTAAGTTGGGTAACGCCAGGGTTTTCCCAGTCACGACGTTGTAAAACGAC
GGCCAGTGAATTCGAGCTCGGTACCCTTTGGTCTCACAGATTGTCTTCGAGGATGCACATGTGACCGAGG
GATGAGACCGTGGAAACTTGGGACTTCAGATTCCACCCCTTGCAAGCGTGGAAAGCCTTCCGACCAAGGG
AAGTGTCGGATGTAGAGGAAATGGAAAGTTTGTTCTCAGATGGGGACTTGCTTGATTGCTTCACAAGAAT
GCCAGCTTATGCGGTAAACGCAGAGGAAGATTTAGCTGCAATCAGGAAAACGCCCGAGATGGATGTCGGT
CAAGAAGTTAAAGAACCTGCAGGAGACAGAAATCAATACTCAAACCCTGCAGAAACTTTCCTCAACAAGC
TCCACAGGAAACACAGTAGGGAGGTGAAACACCAGGCCGCAAAGAAAGCTAAACGCCTAGCTGAAATCCA
GGAGTCAATGAGAGCTGAAGGTGATGCCGAACCAAATGAAATAAGCGGGGGCATGGGGGCAATACCCAGC
AACGCCGAACTTCCTGGGCCCAA
Features (pLannotate 1.2.2; 12 found; start..end, strand, type, name):
      1..38      +  misc_feature   MCS (fragment): pUC18/19 multiple cloning site
     75..91      -  protein_bind   lac operator: The lac repressor binds to the lac operator to inhibit transcription in E. coli. This inhibition can be relieved by adding lactose or isopropyl-β-D-thiogalactopyranoside (IPTG). lac repressor encoded by lacI
     99..129     -  promoter       lac promoter: promoter for the E. coli lac operon
    144..165     -  protein_bind   CAP binding site: CAP binding activates transcription in the presence of cAMP. E. coli catabolite activator protein
    178..270     -  CDS            lacI (fragment): lac repressor; lacI; The lac repressor binds to the lac operator to inhibit transcription in E. coli. This inhibition can be relieved by adding lactose or isopropyl-β-D-thiogalactopyranoside (IPTG).
    453..1041    -  rep_origin     ori: high-copy-number ColE1/pMB1/pBR322/pUC origin of replication
   1212..2072    -  CDS            AmpR: β-lactamase; bla; confers resistance to ampicillin, carbenicillin, and related antibiotics
   2073..2177    -  promoter       AmpR promoter: bla
   2272..2307    +  CDS            rop (fragment): Rop protein, which maintains plasmids at low copy number; rop
   2409..2508    +  misc_feature   bom (fragment): basis of mobility region from pBR322
   2514..2671    -  CDS            lacZα (fragment): LacZα fragment of β-galactosidase; lacZ fragment
   2740..4       +  CDS            RDRP_PVX (fragment) (across the origin): Protein inferred from homology: Swiss-Prot protein existence level 3. RNA replication. The central part of this protein possibly functions as an ATP-binding helicase (Probable). From Potato virus X (PVX).
