[The description below was written by a language model from this plasmid's Addgene catalogue record and pLannotate feature annotations shown in this document.]
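Description:
pICH79289 is a small, high-copy bacterial plasmid derived from pUC19 and belonging to the modular cloning (MoClo) system for standardized assembly of multigene constructs. The record lists it as an empty backbone with no gene insert, and the depositor describes it only as a "Level P end linker". In MoClo-type hierarchical assembly, end linkers are short adapter modules. They are released by type IIS restriction enzymes and close the gap between the last assembled unit and the destination vector, so that a variable number of modules can be joined in one reaction. However, the record does not state the particular enzyme sites, fusion overhangs or position this linker serves, and no such sites are annotated in the feature table.

The annotated sequence (about 3.2 kb, close to the stated backbone size) consists mainly of standard pUC elements. These include the high-copy ColE1/pMB1-type origin of replication and the β-lactamase gene with its own promoter, which gives ampicillin selection in E. coli. There are also remnants of the lac region: a CAP binding site, lac promoter and operator, a fragment of the pUC multiple cloning site, a partial lacZα coding sequence and a short lacI fragment. Small rop and bom fragments are also detected as backbone remnants. One further automated hit spans the sequence origin, a fragment with homology to the Potato virus X RNA-dependent RNA polymerase. The record gives no function for it. It may be non-functional spacer or stuffer sequence within the linker region, but this is an inference. The plasmid carries no eukaryotic expression elements or reporters and serves as a cloning accessory, not as an expression construct.
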