Addgene plasmid #48061: pICH79289
Purpose: (Empty Backbone)
Depositing lab: Sylvestre Marillonnet. Depositing organization: Leibniz Institute of Plant Biochemistry (IPB). Publication: A modular cloning system for standardized assembly of multigene constructs. Weber E, Engler C, Gruetzner R, Werner S, Marillonnet S. PLoS One. 2011 Feb 18;6(2):e16765. doi: 10.1371/journal.pone.0016765. PubMed 21364738.
Backbone
  Vector backbone: pUC19-derived
  Backbone manufacturer: self-made
  Backbone size (bp): 3142
  Vector type: Unspecified
Growth in bacteria
  Bacterial resistance: Ampicillin, 100 μg/mL
  Growth temperature: 37°C
  Growth strain: DH10B
  Copy number: High Copy
Gene/Insert
  Gene/Insert name: None
Terms and licenses: Academic/Nonprofit Terms; Industry Terms: Not Available to Industry
Depositor comments: Level P end linker
How to cite: pICH79289 was a gift from Sylvestre Marillonnet (Addgene plasmid # 48061 ; http://n2t.net/addgene:48061 ; RRID:Addgene_48061)
