>Addgene plasmid #48061 | pICH79289 | addgene partial sequence | sequence record 71181 | M13_pUC_rev
TGACCATGATTACGCCAAGCTTGCATGCCTGCAGGTCGACTCTAGAGGATCCCCTTGGGCCCAGGAAGTT
CGGCGTTGCTGGGTATTGCCCCCATGCCCCCGCTTATTTCATTTGGTTCGGCATCACCTTCAGCTCTCAT
TGACTCCTGGATTTCAGCTAGGCGTTTAGCTTTCTTTGCGGCCTGGTGTTTCACCTCCCTACTGTGTTTC
CTGTGGAGCTTGTTGAGGAAAGTTTCTGCAGGGTTTGAGTATTGATTTCTGTCTCCTGCAGGTTCTTTAA
CTTCTTGACCGACATCCATCTCGGGCGTTTTCCTGATTGCAGCTAAATCTTCCTCTGCGTTTACCGCATA
AGCTGGCATTCTTGTGAAGCAATCAAGCAAGTCCCCATCTGAGAACAAACTTTCCATTTCCTCTACATCC
GACACTTCCCTTGGTCGGAAGGCTTTCCACGCTTGCAAGGGGTGGAATCTGAAGTCCCAAGTTTCCACGG
TCTCATCCCTCGGTCACATGTGCATCCTCGAAGACAATCTGTGAGACCAAAGGGTACCGAGCTCGAATTC
ACTGGCCGTCGTTTTACAACGTCGTGACTGGGAAAACCCTGGCGTTACCCAACTTAATCGCCTTGCAGCA
CATCCCCCTTTCGCCAGCTGGCGTAATAGCGAAGAGGCCCGCACCGATCGCCCTTCCCAACAGTTGCGCA
GCCTGAATGGCGAATGGCGCCTGATGCGGTATTTTCTCCTTACGCATCTGTGCGGTATTTCACACCGCAT
ATGGTGCACTCTCAGTACAATCTGCTCTGATGCCGCATAGTTAAGCCAGCCCCGACACCCGCCAACACCC
GCTGACGCGCCCTGACGGGCTTGTCTGCTCCCGGCATCCGCTTACAGACAAGCTGTGACCATCTCCGGGA
GCTGCATGTGTCAGAGGTTTTCACCGTCATCACCGAAACGCGCGAGTCGAAAGGGCCTCGTGATACGCCT
ATTTTTATAGGTTAATGTCATGATAATAATGGTTTCTTAGACGTCAGGTGGCACTTTTCGGGGAAATGTG
CGCGGAACCCCTATTTGTTTATTTTTCTAAAT
